Addgene plasmid #141602: TFORF0395
Purpose: Lentiviral vector for overexpressing the ZNF7 transcription factor ORF with a unique 24-bp barcode. Barcodes facilitate identification of transcription factors in pooled screens.
Depositing lab: Feng Zhang. Depositing organization: Broad Institute. Publication: A transcription factor atlas of directed differentiation. Joung J, Ma S, Tay T, Geiger-Schuller KR, Kirchgatterer PC, Verdine VK, Guo B, Arias-Garcia MA, Allen WE, Singh A, Kuksenko O, Abudayyeh OO, Gootenberg JS, Fu Z, Macrae RK, Buenrostro JD, Regev A, Zhang F. Cell. 2023 Jan 5;186(1):209-229.e26. doi: 10.1016/j.cell.2022.11.026. PubMed 36608654.
Backbone
  Vector backbone: pLX_TRC317
  Backbone manufacturer: Broad Institute Genetic Perturbation Platform
  Backbone size w/o insert (bp): 8264
  Vector type: Mammalian Expression, Lentiviral
  Selectable markers: Puromycin
Growth in bacteria
  Bacterial resistance: Ampicillin, 100 μg/mL
  Growth temperature: 30°C
  Growth strain: NEB Stable
  Copy number: High Copy
Gene/Insert
  Gene/Insert name: ZNF7
  Species: H. sapiens (human)
  Insert size (bp): 548
  Entrez Gene: ZNF7 (a.k.a. HF.16, KOX4, zf30)
  Promoter: EF1a
  Cloning method: Unknown
  Sequencing primers: 5′ GGGTGGAGACTGAAGTTAGGCCAG; 3′ CACATAGCGTAAAAGGAGCAACATAG
Terms and licenses: Academic/Nonprofit Terms; Industry Terms: Not Available to Industry
Depositor comments: NM_001282796,ENST00000525266 . The transcription factor ORF portion of this plasmid was synthesized by Genewiz. Please test multiple small colonies in case of plasmid recombination. To make this collection available in a timely manner, a portion of this collection was not fully sequenced by Addgene. If an Addgene verified full plasmid sequence is not available, please contact us prior to placing an order to request the full sequence.
How to cite: TFORF0395 was a gift from Feng Zhang (Addgene plasmid # 141602 ; http://n2t.net/addgene:141602 ; RRID:Addgene_141602)
