[The description below was written by a language model from this plasmid's Addgene catalogue record and pLannotate feature annotations shown in this document.]
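Description:
TFORF0395 is a third-generation-style, self-inactivating lentiviral expression vector built on the pLX_TRC317 backbone for overexpressing a human ZNF7 transcription factor open reading frame in mammalian cells. In bacteria it is maintained by a high-copy ColE1/pUC origin and selected with ampicillin through the β-lactamase gene; an f1 origin and remnants of a lac/lacZα cloning region with T7 and T3 promoters are also present in the backbone. The depositor notes a risk of recombination, which is common for plasmids carrying repeated LTR sequences.

The viral portion begins with an RSV promoter fused to a truncated HIV-1 5' LTR, which drives genomic RNA production in packaging cells, followed by the Ψ packaging signal with a gag fragment, the Rev response element for nuclear export, and a cPPT/CTS element that aids nuclear import. It ends in a ΔU3 3' LTR that inactivates LTR promoter activity after integration. Two cassettes lie between the LTRs: an SV40 early promoter driving puromycin N-acetyltransferase for selection of transduced cells, and the EF-1α promoter driving the synthesized ZNF7 insert, recorded as 548 bp and corresponding to a short ZNF7 transcript isoform. A WPRE downstream enhances transcript stability and expression. The automated annotation labels part of the insert region as a ZNF720 fragment, most likely reflecting homology among related zinc finger proteins rather than a different insert. The unique 24-bp barcode described in the catalogue entry is not annotated in the feature table. That barcode allows this ORF to be identified by sequencing in pooled transcription factor overexpression screens, such as those probing directed differentiation.
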