Features (pLannotate 1.2.2; 31 found; start..end, strand, type, name):
      5..231     +  promoter       RSV promoter: Rous sarcoma virus enhancer/promoter
    232..412     +  LTR            5' LTR (truncated): truncated 5' long terminal repeat (LTR) from HIV-1
    459..584     +  misc_feature   HIV-1 Ψ: packaging signal of human immunodeficiency virus type 1
    568..931     +  CDS            HIV-1 gag (fragment): gag protein from human immunodeficiency virus 1; gag
   1077..1310    +  misc_feature   RRE: The Rev response element (RRE) of HIV-1 allows for Rev-dependent mRNA export from the nucleus to the cytoplasm.
   1687..1713    +  CDS            Rev (fragment): human immunodeficiency virus 1 (HIV-1) Rev protein; rev; enhances nuclear export of unspliced and incompletely spliced viral mRNAs
   1720..1743    +  promoter       SV40 promoter (fragment): SV40 early promoter
   1744..1815    +  promoter       SV40 promoter (fragment): SV40 enhancer and early promoter
   1839..1974    +  rep_origin     SV40 ori: SV40 origin of replication
   2020..2616    +  CDS            PuroR (fragment): puromycin N-acetyltransferase; pac from Streptomyces; confers resistance to puromycin
   2665..2782    +  misc_feature   cPPT/CTS: central polypurine tract and central termination sequence of HIV-1
   2847..2913    +  CDS            small t antigen (fragment): SV40 (simian virus 40) small t antigen
   2920..4098    +  promoter       EF-1α promoter: strong constitutive promoter for human elongation factor EF-1α
   4115..4306    +  CDS            ZNF720 (fragment): ZN720_HUMAN - Experimental evidence at protein level: Swiss-Prot protein existence level 1. From Homo sapiens (Human).
   4574..4627    +  promoter       U6 promoter (fragment): RNA polymerase III promoter for human U6 snRNA
   4669..5257    +  misc_feature   WPRE: woodchuck hepatitis virus posttranscriptional regulatory element
   5308..5327    +  misc_feature   cPPT/CTS (fragment): central polypurine tract and central termination sequence of HIV-1
   5329..5562    +  LTR            3' LTR (ΔU3): self-inactivating 3' long terminal repeat (LTR) from HIV-1
   5640..5761    +  polyA_signal   SV40 poly(A) signal: SV40 polyadenylation signal
   5801..5936    +  rep_origin     SV40 ori: SV40 origin of replication
   5957..5975    -  promoter       T7 promoter: promoter for bacteriophage T7 RNA polymerase
   5983..6138    +  CDS            lacZα (fragment): LacZα fragment of β-galactosidase; lacZ fragment
   6143..6571    +  rep_origin     f1 ori (sequence partly withheld): f1 bacteriophage origin of replication; arrow indicates direction of (+) strand synthesis
   6624..6728    +  promoter       AmpR promoter: bla
   6729..7589    +  CDS            AmpR: β-lactamase; bla; confers resistance to ampicillin, carbenicillin, and related antibiotics
   7760..8348    +  rep_origin     ori: high-copy-number ColE1/pMB1/pBR322/pUC origin of replication
   8531..8623    +  CDS            lacI (fragment): lac repressor; lacI; The lac repressor binds to the lac operator to inhibit transcription in E. coli. This inhibition can be relieved by adding lactose or isopropyl-β-D-thiogalactopyranoside (IPTG).
   8636..8657    +  protein_bind   CAP binding site: CAP binding activates transcription in the presence of cAMP. E. coli catabolite activator protein
   8672..8702    +  promoter       lac promoter: promoter for the E. coli lac operon
   8710..8726    +  protein_bind   lac operator: The lac repressor binds to the lac operator to inhibit transcription in E. coli. This inhibition can be relieved by adding lactose or isopropyl-β-D-thiogalactopyranoside (IPTG). lac repressor encoded by lacI
   8771..8789    +  promoter       T3 promoter: promoter for bacteriophage T3 RNA polymerase
>Addgene plasmid #141602 | TFORF0395 | addgene full sequence | sequence record 454904 | Addgene NGS Result
TTAATGTAGTCTTATGCAATACTCTTGTAGTCTTGCAACATGGTAACGATGAGTTAGCAACATGCCTTAC
AAGGAGAGAAAAAGCACCGTGCATGCCGATTGGTGGAAGTAAGGTGGTACGATCGTGCCTTATTAGGAAG
GCAACAGACGGGTCTGACATGGATTGGACGAACCACTGAATTGCCGCATTGCAGAGATATTGTATTTAAG
TGCCTAGCTCGATACATAAACGGGTCTCTCTGGTTAGACCAGATCTGAGCCTGGGAGCTCTCTGGCTAAC
TAGGGAACCCACTGCTTAAGCCTCAATAAAGCTTGCCTTGAGTGCTTCAAGTAGTGTGTGCCCGTCTGTT
GTGTGACTCTGGTAACTAGAGATCCCTCAGACCCTTTTAGTCAGTGTGGAAAATCTCTAGCAGTGGCGCC
CGAACAGGGACTTGAAAGCGAAAGGGAAACCAGAGGAGCTCTCTCGACGCAGGACTCGGCTTGCTGAAGC
GCGCACGGCAAGAGGCGAGGGGCGGCGACTGGTGAGTACGCCAAAAATTTTGACTAGCGGAGGCTAGAAG
GAGAGAGATGGGTGCGAGAGCGTCAGTATTAAGCGGGGGAGAATTAGATCGCGATGGGAAAAAATTCGGT
TAAGGCCAGGGGGAAAGAAAAAATATAAATTAAAACATATAGTATGGGCAAGCAGGGAGCTAGAACGATT
CGCAGTTAATCCTGGCCTGTTAGAAACATCAGAAGGCTGTAGACAAATACTGGGACAGCTACAACCATCC
CTTCAGACAGGATCAGAAGAACTTAGATCATTATATAATACAGTAGCAACCCTCTATTGTGTGCATCAAA
GGATAGAGATAAAAGACACCAAGGAAGCTTTAGACAAGATAGAGGAAGAGCAAAACAAAAGTAAGACCAC
CGCACAGCAAGCGGCCGCTGATCTTCAGACCTGGAGGAGGAGATATGAGGGACAATTGGAGAAGTGAATT
ATATAAATATAAAGTAGTAAAAATTGAACCATTAGGAGTAGCACCCACCAAGGCAAAGAGAAGAGTGGTG
CAGAGAGAAAAAAGAGCAGTGGGAATAGGAGCTTTGTTCCTTGGGTTCTTGGGAGCAGCAGGAAGCACTA
TGGGCGCAGCGTCAATGACGCTGACGGTACAGGCCAGACAATTATTGTCTGGTATAGTGCAGCAGCAGAA
CAATTTGCTGAGGGCTATTGAGGCGCAACAGCATCTGTTGCAACTCACAGTCTGGGGCATCAAGCAGCTC
CAGGCAAGAATCCTGGCTGTGGAAAGATACCTAAAGGATCAACAGCTCCTGGGGATTTGGGGTTGCTCTG
GAAAACTCATTTGCACCACTGCTGTGCCTTGGAATGCTAGTTGGAGTAATAAATCTCTGGAACAGATTTG
GAATCACACGACCTGGATGGAGTGGGACAGAGAAATTAACAATTACACAAGCTTAATACACTCCTTAATT
GAAGAATCGCAAAACCAGCAAGAAAAGAATGAACAAGAATTATTGGAATTAGATAAATGGGCAAGTTTGT
GGAATTGGTTTAACATAACAAATTGGCTGTGGTATATAAAATTATTCATAATGATAGTAGGAGGCTTGGT
AGGTTTAAGAATAGTTTTTGCTGTACTTTCTATAGTGAATAGAGTTAGGCAGGGATATTCACCATTATCG
TTTCAGACCCACCTCCCAACCCCGAGGGGACCCATGCATTGCATCTCAATTAGTCAGCAACCAGGTGTGG
AAAGTCCCCAGGCTCCCCAGCAGGCAGAAGTATGCAAAGCATGCGTCTCAATTAGTCAGCAACCATAGTC
CCGCCCCTAACTCCGCCCATCCCGCCCCTAACTCCGCCCAGTTCCGCCCATTCTCCGCCCCATGGCTGAC
TAATTTTTTTTATTTATGCAGAGGCCGAGGCCGCCTCGGCCTCTGAGCTATTCCAGAAGTAGTGAGGAGG
CTTTTTTGGAGGCCTAGGCTTTTGCAAAAAGCTTTCTAGAGGTACCACCGGAGCTTACCATGACCGAGTA
CAAGCCCACGGTGCGCCTCGCCACCCGCGACGACGTCCCCAGGGCCGTACGCACCCTCGCCGCCGCGTTC
GCCGACTACCCCGCCACGCGCCACACCGTCGATCCGGACCGCCACATCGAGCGGGTCACCGAGCTGCAAG
AACTCTTCCTCACGCGCGTCGGGCTCGACATCGGCAAGGTGTGGGTCGCGGACGACGGCGCCGCCGTGGC
GGTCTGGACCACGCCGGAGAGCGTCGAAGCGGGGGCGGTGTTCGCCGAGATCGGCCCGCGCATGGCCGAG
TTGAGCGGTTCCCGGCTGGCCGCGCAGCAACAGATGGAAGGCCTCCTGGCGCCGCACCGGCCCAAGGAGC
CCGCGTGGTTCCTGGCCACCGTCGGCGTCTCGCCCGACCACCAGGGCAAGGGTCTGGGCAGCGCCGTCGT
GCTCCCCGGAGTGGAGGCGGCCGAGCGCGCCGGGGTGCCCGCCTTCCTGGAGACCTCCGCGCCCCGCAAC
CTCCCCTTCTACGAGCGGCTCGGCTTCACCGTCACCGCCGACGTCGAGGTGCCCGAAGGACCGCGCACCT
GGTGCATGACCCGCAAGCCCGGTGCCAGTTAACGAATTCTAGATCTTGAGACAAATGGCAGTATTCATCC
ACAATTTTAAAAGAAAAGGGGGGATTGGGGGGTACAGTGCAGGGGAAAGAATAGTAGACATAATAGCAAC
AGACATACAAACTAAAGAATTACAAAAACAAATTACAAAAATTCAAAATTTTCGGGTTTATTACAGGGAC
AGCAGAGATCCACTTTGGCGCCGGCTCGAGGCCTGCAGGTGCAAAGATGGATAAAGTTTTAAACAGAGAG
GAATCTTTGCAGCTAATGGACCTTCTAGGTCTTGAAAGGAGTGGGAATTGGCTCCGGTGCCCGTCAGTGG
GCAGAGCGCACATCGCCCACAGTCCCCGAGAAGTTGGGGGGAGGGGTCGGCAATTGAACCGGTGCCTAGA
GAAGGTGGCGCGGGGTAAACTGGGAAAGTGATGTCGTGTACTGGCTCCGCCTTTTTCCCGAGGGTGGGGG
AGAACCGTATATAAGTGCAGTAGTCGCCGTGAACGTTCTTTTTCGCAACGGGTTTGCCGCCAGAACACAG
GTAAGTGCCGTGTGTGGTTCCCGCGGGCCTGGCCTCTTTACGGGTTATGGCCCTTGCGTGCCTTGAATTA
CTTCCACCTGGCTGCAGTACGTGATTCTTGATCCCGAGCTTCGGGTTGGAAGTGGGTGGGAGAGTTCGAG
GCCTTGCGCTTAAGGAGCCCCTTCGCCTCGTGCTTGAGTTGAGGCCTGGCCTGGGCGCTGGGGCCGCCGC
GTGCGAATCTGGTGGCACCTTCGCGCCTGTCTCGCTGCTTTCGATAAGTCTCTAGCCATTTAAAATTTTT
GATGACCTGCTGCGACGCTTTTTTTCTGGCAAGATAGTCTTGTAAATGCGGGCCAAGATCTGCACACTGG
TATTTCGGTTTTTGGGGCCGCGGGCGGCGACGGGGCCCGTGCGTCCCAGCGCACATGTTCGGCGAGGCGG
GGCCTGCGAGCGCGGCCACCGAGAATCGGACGGGGGTAGTCTCAAGCTGGCCGGCCTGCTCTGGTGCCTG
GCCTCGCGCCGCCGTGTATCGCCCCGCCCTGGGCGGCAAGGCTGGCCCGGTCGGCACCAGTTGCGTGAGC
GGAAAGATGGCCGCTTCCCGGCCCTGCTGCAGGGAGCTCAAAATGGAGGACGCGGCGCTCGGGAGAGCGG
GCGGGTGAGTCACCCACACAAAGGAAAAGGGCCTTTCCGTCCTCAGCCGTCGCTTCATGTGACTCCACGG
AGTACCGGGCGCCGTCCAGGCACCTCGATTAGTTCTCGAGCTTTTGGAGTACGTCGTCTTTAGGTTGGGG
GGAGGGGTTTTATGCGATGGAGTTTCCCCACACTGAGTGGGTGGAGACTGAAGTTAGGCCAGCTTGGCAC
TTGATGTAATTCTCCTTGGAATTTGCCCTTTTTGAGTTTGGATCTTGGTTCATTCTCAAGCCTCAGACAG
TGGTTCAAAGTTTTTTTCTTCCATTTCAGGTGTCGTGAGGCTAGCACCGCCACCATGGAGGTGGTAACAT
TTGGCGATGTGGCTGTGCACTTCTCTCGGGAGGAGTGGCAGTGTCTGGACCCTGGCCAGAGGGCCCTCTA
CAGGGAAGTGATGCTGGAGAACCACAGCAGTGTGGCTGGACTAGCAGGATTCCTGGTTTTCAAGCCTGAG
CTGATCTCTCGGCTGGAGCAGGGAGAAGAGCCATGGGTCCTCGACCTGCAGGGAGCAGAGGGGACAGAGG
CACCAAGGACCTCCAAGACAGGCTTTCTGGGCCGCCCAACCATGGGACAAGAGCCAAGGCACCCACATGC
ACCGCCTGCAACTCCTGTTCCTGGCCTTCCAAAACACTGCTCACAAAGACTGACCCTGCCTCCTCCTGGG
CTCTCGTCATCTCCTCTTGGCCACTTCCTGGTTCATGATCAGGACAGAAGGAGGGGAACGTCAGCCATAT
GGATGGTCTAGTAATGAACTAGTCCGTAACTTGAAAGTATTTCGATTTCTTGGCTTTATATATCTTGTGG
AAAGGACGAATTGTCTTCGGAACAACGAAGACGACGCGTTAAGTCGACAATCAACCTCTGGATTACAAAA
TTTGTGAAAGATTGACTGGTATTCTTAACTATGTTGCTCCTTTTACGCTATGTGGATACGCTGCTTTAAT
GCCTTTGTATCATGCTATTGCTTCCCGTATGGCTTTCATTTTCTCCTCCTTGTATAAATCCTGGTTGCTG
TCTCTTTATGAGGAGTTGTGGCCCGTTGTCAGGCAACGTGGCGTGGTGTGCACTGTGTTTGCTGACGCAA
CCCCCACTGGTTGGGGCATTGCCACCACCTGTCAGCTCCTTTCCGGGACTTTCGCTTTCCCCCTCCCTAT
TGCCACGGCGGAACTCATCGCCGCCTGCCTTGCCCGCTGCTGGACAGGGGCTCGGCTGTTGGGCACTGAC
AATTCCGTGGTGTTGTCGGGGAAATCATCGTCCTTTCCTTGGCTGCTCGCCTGTGTTGCCACCTGGATTC
TGCGCGGGACGTCCTTCTGCTACGTCCCTTCGGCCCTCAATCCAGCGGACCTTCCTTCCCGCGGCCTGCT
GCCGGCTCTGCGGCCTCTTCCGCGTCTTCGCCTTCGCCCTCAGACGAGTCGGATCTCCCTTTGGGCCGCC
TCCCCGCGTCGACTTTAAGACCAATGACTTACAAGGCAGCTGTAGATCTTAGCCACTTTTTAAAAGAAAA
GGGGGGACTGGAAGGGCTAATTCACTCCCAACGAAGACAAGATCTGCTTTTTGCTTGTACTGGGTCTCTC
TGGTTAGACCAGATCTGAGCCTGGGAGCTCTCTGGCTAACTAGGGAACCCACTGCTTAAGCCTCAATAAA
GCTTGCCTTGAGTGCTTCAAGTAGTGTGTGCCCGTCTGTTGTGTGACTCTGGTAACTAGAGATCCCTCAG
ACCCTTTTAGTCAGTGTGGAAAATCTCTAGCAGTACGTATAGTAGTTCATGTCATCTTATTATTCAGTAT
TTATAACTTGCAAAGAAATGAATATCAGAGAGTGAGAGGAACTTGTTTATTGCAGCTTATAATGGTTACA
AATAAAGCAATAGCATCACAAATTTCACAAATAAAGCATTTTTTTCACTGCATTCTAGTTGTGGTTTGTC
CAAACTCATCAATGTATCTTATCATGTCTGGCTCTAGCTATCCCGCCCCTAACTCCGCCCATCCCGCCCC
TAACTCCGCCCAGTTCCGCCCATTCTCCGCCCCATGGCTGACTAATTTTTTTTATTTATGCAGAGGCCGA
GGCCGCCTCGGCCTCTGAGCTATTCCAGAAGTAGTGAGGAGGCTTTTTTGGAGGCCTAGGGACGTACCCA
ATTCGCCCTATAGTGAGTCGTATTACGCGCGCTCACTGGCCGTCGTTTTACAACGTCGTGACTGGGAAAA
CCCTGGCGTTACCCAACTTAATCGCCTTGCAGCACATCCCCCTTTCGCCAGCTGGCGTAATAGCGAAGAG
GCCCGCACCGATCGCCCTTCCCAACAGTTGCGCAGCCTGAATGGCGAATGGG
[124 nt withheld, positions 6143-6266]
C
[91 nt withheld, positions 6268-6358]
A
[49 nt withheld, positions 6360-6408]
CCTTTGACGTTGGAGTCCACGTTCTTT
[37 nt withheld, positions 6436-6472]
ACCCTATCTCGGTCTATTCTTTTGATTTATAAGGGATTTTGCCGATTTCGGCCTATTGGTTAAAAAATGA
GCTGATTTAACAAAAATTTAACGCGAATTTTAACAAAATATTAACGCTTACAATTTAGGTGGCACTTTTC
GGGGAAATGTGCGCGGAACCCCTATTTGTTTATTTTTCTAAATACATTCAAATATGTATCCGCTCATGAG
ACAATAACCCTGATAAATGCTTCAATAATATTGAAAAAGGAAGAGTATGAGTATTCAACATTTCCGTGTC
GCCCTTATTCCCTTTTTTGCGGCATTTTGCCTTCCTGTTTTTGCTCACCCAGAAACGCTGGTGAAAGTAA
AAGATGCTGAAGATCAGTTGGGTGCACGAGTGGGTTACATCGAACTGGATCTCAACAGCGGTAAGATCCT
TGAGAGTTTTCGCCCCGAAGAACGTTTTCCAATGATGAGCACTTTTAAAGTTCTGCTATGTGGCGCGGTA
TTATCCCGTATTGACGCCGGGCAAGAGCAACTCGGTCGCCGCATACACTATTCTCAGAATGACTTGGTTG
AGTACTCACCAGTCACAGAAAAGCATCTTACGGATGGCATGACAGTAAGAGAATTATGCAGTGCTGCCAT
AACCATGAGTGATAACACTGCGGCCAACTTACTTCTGACAACGATCGGAGGACCGAAGGAGCTAACCGCT
TTTTTGCACAACATGGGGGATCATGTAACTCGCCTTGATCGTTGGGAACCGGAGCTGAATGAAGCCATAC
CAAACGACGAGCGTGACACCACGATGCCTGTAGCAATGGCAACAACGTTGCGCAAACTATTAACTGGCGA
ACTACTTACTCTAGCTTCCCGGCAACAATTAATAGACTGGATGGAGGCGGATAAAGTTGCAGGACCACTT
CTGCGCTCGGCCCTTCCGGCTGGCTGGTTTATTGCTGATAAATCTGGAGCCGGTGAGCGTGGGTCTCGCG
GTATCATTGCAGCACTGGGGCCAGATGGTAAGCCCTCCCGTATCGTAGTTATCTACACGACGGGGAGTCA
GGCAACTATGGATGAACGAAATAGACAGATCGCTGAGATAGGTGCCTCACTGATTAAGCATTGGTAACTG
TCAGACCAAGTTTACTCATATATACTTTAGATTGATTTAAAACTTCATTTTTAATTTAAAAGGATCTAGG
TGAAGATCCTTTTTGATAATCTCATGACCAAAATCCCTTAACGTGAGTTTTCGTTCCACTGAGCGTCAGA
CCCCGTAGAAAAGATCAAAGGATCTTCTTGAGATCCTTTTTTTCTGCGCGTAATCTGCTGCTTGCAAACA
AAAAAACCACCGCTACCAGCGGTGGTTTGTTTGCCGGATCAAGAGCTACCAACTCTTTTTCCGAAGGTAA
CTGGCTTCAGCAGAGCGCAGATACCAAATACTGTTCTTCTAGTGTAGCCGTAGTTAGGCCACCACTTCAA
GAACTCTGTAGCACCGCCTACATACCTCGCTCTGCTAATCCTGTTACCAGTGGCTGCTGCCAGTGGCGAT
AAGTCGTGTCTTACCGGGTTGGACTCAAGACGATAGTTACCGGATAAGGCGCAGCGGTCGGGCTGAACGG
GGGGTTCGTGCACACAGCCCAGCTTGGAGCGAACGACCTACACCGAACTGAGATACCTACAGCGTGAGCT
ATGAGAAAGCGCCACGCTTCCCGAAGGGAGAAAGGCGGACAGGTATCCGGTAAGCGGCAGGGTCGGAACA
GGAGAGCGCACGAGGGAGCTTCCAGGGGGAAACGCCTGGTATCTTTATAGTCCTGTCGGGTTTCGCCACC
TCTGACTTGAGCGTCGATTTTTGTGATGCTCGTCAGGGGGGCGGAGCCTATGGAAAAACGCCAGCAACGC
GGCCTTTTTACGGTTCCTGGCCTTTTGCTGGCCTTTTGCTCACATGTTCTTTCCTGCGTTATCCCCTGAT
TCTGTGGATAACCGTATTACCGCCTTTGAGTGAGCTGATACCGCTCGCCGCAGCCGAACGACCGAGCGCA
GCGAGTCAGTGAGCGAGGAAGCGGAAGAGCGCCCAATACGCAAACCGCCTCTCCCCGCGCGTTGGCCGAT
TCATTAATGCAGCTGGCACGACAGGTTTCCCGACTGGAAAGCGGGCAGTGAGCGCAACGCAATTAATGTG
AGTTAGCTCACTCATTAGGCACCCCAGGCTTTACACTTTATGCTTCCGGCTCGTATGTTGTGTGGAATTG
TGAGCGGATAACAATTTCACACAGGAAACAGCTATGACCATGATTACGCCAAGCGCGCAATTAACCCTCA
CTAAAGGGAACAAAAGCTGGAGCTGCAAGC
