>Addgene plasmid #141602 | TFORF0395 | depositor partial sequence | sequence record 276943 | Insert
ACCGCCACCATGGAGGTGGTAACATTTGGCGATGTGGCTGTGCACTTCTCTCGGGAGGAGTGGCAGTGTC
TGGACCCTGGCCAGAGGGCCCTCTACAGGGAAGTGATGCTGGAGAACCACAGCAGTGTGGCTGGACTAGC
AGGATTCCTGGTTTTCAAGCCTGAGCTGATCTCTCGGCTGGAGCAGGGAGAAGAGCCATGGGTCCTCGAC
CTGCAGGGAGCAGAGGGGACAGAGGCACCAAGGACCTCCAAGACAGGCTTTCTGGGCCGCCCAACCATGG
GACAAGAGCCAAGGCACCCACATGCACCGCCTGCAACTCCTGTTCCTGGCCTTCCAAAACACTGCTCACA
AAGACTGACCCTGCCTCCTCCTGGGCTCTCGTCATCTCCTCTTGGCCACTTCCTGGTTCATGATCAGGAC
AGAAGGAGGGGAACGTCAGCCATATGGATGGTCTAGTAATGAACTAGTCCGTAACTTGAAAGTATTTCGA
TTTCTTGGCTTTATATATCTTGTGGAAAGGACGAATTGTCTTCGGAACAACGAAGACG
