>Addgene plasmid #141602 | TFORF0395 | depositor partial sequence | sequence record 276944 | Barcode
ATTGTCTTCGGAACAACGAAGACG
